Addgene plasmid #41678: pcDNA3.1(+)mGAT1-565-CFP-566CT
Depositing lab: Henry Lester. Depositing organization: California Institute of Technology. Publication: GABA transporter function, oligomerization state, and anchoring: correlates with subcellularly resolved FRET. Moss FJ, Imoukhuede PI, Scott K, Hu J, Jankowsky JL, Quick MW, Lester HA. J Gen Physiol. 2009 Dec;134(6):489-521. 10.1085/jgp.200910314 PubMed 19948998.
Backbone
  Vector backbone: pcDNA3.1(+)
  Backbone manufacturer: Invitrogen
  Backbone size w/o insert (bp): 5428
  Total vector size (bp): 7906
  Vector type: Mammalian Expression
  Selectable markers: Neomycin (select with G418)
Growth in bacteria
  Bacterial resistance: Ampicillin, 100 μg/mL
  Growth temperature: 37°C
  Growth strain: Top10
  Copy number: High Copy
Gene/Insert
  Gene/Insert name: Mus musculus GABA transporter 1 (alt names: mGAT1; solute carrier family 6 member 1; sodium- and chloride-dependent GABA transporter 1)
  Species: M. musculus (mouse), Synthetic
  Insert size (bp): 2514
  Mutation: “Monomerizing” CFP A206K mutation; CFP inserted directly between residues R565 and L566 of mGAT1
  GenBank ID: M92378.1
  Entrez Gene: Slc6a1 (a.k.a. A730043E01, GABATHG, GABATR, GAT-1, Gabt, Gabt1, Gat1, XT-1, Xtrp1)
  Promoter: CMV
  Tag / fusion protein: CFP (C terminal on insert)
  Cloning method: Restriction Enzyme; 5′ cloning site HindIII (not destroyed); 3′ cloning site EcoRI (not destroyed)
  Sequencing primers: 5′ CMV-F; T7; 3′ EGFP-N; BGH-rev
Terms and licenses: Academic/Nonprofit Terms; Industry Terms: Not Available to Industry
Depositor comments: To generate the fluorescent mutants mGAT10XFP and mGAT1XFP* through mGAT1XFP45, the wild-type mGAT1 open reading frame (ORF) was subcloned without its original stop codon into the HindIII and EcoRI sites of the pcDNA3.1(+) expression vector multiple cloning site (MCS). XFP ORFs were then subcloned downstream from and in frame with the mGAT1 ORF at the NotI and XbaI sites of the pcDNA3.1(+) MCS. This resulted in a 12–amino acid spacer between the end of the mGAT1 sequence and the beginning of the fluorophore. The depositors modified a method for the integration of PCR fragments without the use of restriction enzymes (Geiser et al., 2001) to add the final 3, 8, 20, 28, or 45 codons of the human GAT1 (hGAT1) ORF. These were amplified from a source plasmid using the proof-reading PfuTurbo Cx Hotstart polymerase with 5′ and 3′ extensions corresponding to the 20–22-nt regions that flanked the intended site of insertion, such that the PCR product integrated in-frame immediately after the fluorophore sequence when used as the primers in a subsequent QuikChange II XL mutagenesis PCR reaction. For mGAT1XFP*, the depositors simply added a GTC codon for Val after the fluorophore ORF. The attached image displays the protein sequences of the modified regions of mGAT1 for each fluorescent construct. mGAT10CFP and mGAT10YFP repeated the fusion design of mGAT10GFP but with the fluorophore exchanged as annotated. The three C-terminal residues of the mGAT0XFP fusions are -YKI-CO2−, which comprises a broadly defined consensus PDZ class II–interacting motif (X-φ-X-φ, where φ designates a hydrophobic residue and X any residue) (Sheng and Sala, 2001; Hung and Sheng, 2002). The depositors searched the Ensembl databases using Biomart (http://www.ebi.ac.uk/biomart) (Spudich et al., 2007) and applied the GO:0005886 “plasma membrane” cellular component filter. The search identified no known membrane proteins possessing the -YKI-CO2− C-terminal sequence. In the mGAT1XFP* constructs, the depositors defined the terminal residue P(0) more narrowly, changing the terminal isoleucine residue present in mGAT10XFP to a valine in mGAT1XFP*. The resulting C-terminal sequence, -YKV-CO2−, reconstituted a functional PDZ class II–interacting motif present in Ephrin B receptors, a class that relies on interactions with the PDZ domain–containing proteins for clustering (Torres et al., 1998; Brückner et al., 1999; Lin et al., 1999; Madsen et al., 2005). Other constructs in the C-terminal XFP fusion series, mGAT1XFP3, mGAT1XFP8, mGAT1XFP20, mGAT1XFP28, and mGAT1XFP45, had the most C-terminal 3, 8, 20, 28, or 45 residues of the hGAT1 appended after the mGAT1XFP fusion. The differences in nucleotide sequence between the hGAT1 and mGAT1 C termini were a useful source of positive identification when the depositors analyzed the clones during construction. PCR integration was applied to amplify and insert EYFP or ECFP directly between residues R565 and L566, I570 and Q571, or V577 and R578 of mGAT1 to generate the mGAT15xxXFP5xxCT constructs. The site of XFP insertion in GAT1 is highlighted in the nomenclatures for these constructs by residue numbers flanking the fluorophore, and the “CT” denotes that the insertion occurs within the C terminus. Please see the associated article for more detailed information regarding construct creation and usage.
How to cite: pcDNA3.1(+)mGAT1-565-CFP-566CT was a gift from Henry Lester (Addgene plasmid # 41678 ; http://n2t.net/addgene:41678 ; RRID:Addgene_41678)
