[The description below was written by a language model from this plasmid's Addgene catalogue record and pLannotate feature annotations shown in this document.]
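Description:
pcDNA3.1(+)mGAT1-565-CFP-566CT is a mammalian expression plasmid of about 7.9 kb, built on the pcDNA3.1(+) backbone, that encodes the mouse GABA transporter 1 (mGAT1, Slc6a1) with a cyan fluorescent protein embedded in its cytoplasmic C-terminal tail. It is maintained in E. coli at high copy through a ColE1/pUC-type origin with ampicillin selection (AmpR under its own bla promoter), and also carries an f1 origin. For mammalian cells, an SV40 early promoter drives a neomycin phosphotransferase gene followed by an SV40 polyadenylation signal, allowing G418 selection of stable transfectants. Small annotated fragments (bom, lac promoter/operator, lacI, ble, a short HIV-1 LTR-like match) appear to be backbone remnants or annotation hits rather than functional parts.

The expression cassette consists of the CMV immediate early enhancer and promoter, a T7 promoter upstream of the insert, the fusion open reading frame cloned between HindIII and EcoRI, and a bGH polyadenylation signal. The feature table shows the transporter coding sequence split in two: a long N-terminal portion, then mECFP, then a short segment encoding the remaining C-terminal residues. This matches the recorded design, in which CFP was inserted by PCR integration directly between residues R565 and L566. Although the catalogue lists the tag as C-terminal, the fluorophore is internal, so the native end of the transporter is retained after it. The CFP carries the A206K "monomerizing" mutation, which reduces fluorophore self-association. The plasmid belongs to a series of CFP- and YFP-tagged mGAT1 variants made to relate transporter function, oligomerization state and anchoring to subcellularly resolved FRET measurements, where a CFP fusion typically serves as the donor.
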