Features (pLannotate 1.2.2; 22 found; start..end, strand, type, name):
     28..80      -  misc_feature   bom (fragment): basis of mobility region from pBR322
    235..614     +  enhancer       CMV enhancer: human cytomegalovirus immediate early enhancer
    615..818     +  promoter       CMV promoter: human cytomegalovirus (CMV) immediate early promoter
    814..847     +  LTR            5' LTR (truncated) (fragment): truncated 5' long terminal repeat (LTR) from HIV-1
    863..881     +  promoter       T7 promoter: promoter for bacteriophage T7 RNA polymerase
    917..2614    +  CDS            Slc6a1 (fragment): SC6A1_MOUSE - Also known as Gabt1, Gat-1, Gat1. Experimental evidence at protein level: Swiss-Prot protein existence level 1. Terminates the action of GABA by its high affinity sodium- dependent reuptake into presynaptic terminals. From Mus musculus (Mouse).
   2612..3328    +  CDS            mECFP: mECFP is a basic (constitutively fluorescent) cyan fluorescent protein published in 2006, derived from Aequorea victoria.
   3326..3427    +  CDS            Slc6a1 (fragment): SC6A1_MOUSE - Also known as Gabt1, Gat-1, Gat1. Experimental evidence at protein level: Swiss-Prot protein existence level 1. Terminates the action of GABA by its high affinity sodium- dependent reuptake into presynaptic terminals. From Mus musculus (Mouse).
   3508..3732    +  polyA_signal   bGH poly(A) signal: bovine growth hormone polyadenylation signal
   3736..3757    +  promoter       SV40 promoter (fragment): SV40 enhancer and early promoter
   3778..4206    +  rep_origin     f1 ori (sequence partly withheld): f1 bacteriophage origin of replication; arrow indicates direction of (+) strand synthesis
   4220..4549    +  promoter       SV40 promoter: SV40 enhancer and early promoter
   4616..5407    +  CDS            neo: KKA2_KLEPN - Also known as kan, nptII. Experimental evidence at protein level: Swiss-Prot protein existence level 1. Resistance to kanamycin, neomycin, paromomycin, ribostamycin, butirosin and gentamicin B. From Klebsiella pneumoniae.
   5431..5589    +  CDS            ble (fragment): BLE_KLEPN - Experimental evidence at protein level: Swiss-Prot protein existence level 1. Binding protein with a strong affinity to the bleomycin family of antibiotics. Binds to CL990; an antimitotic-antibiotic compound. From Klebsiella pneumoniae.
   5584..5705    +  polyA_signal   SV40 poly(A) signal: SV40 polyadenylation signal
   5778..5794    -  protein_bind   lac operator: The lac repressor binds to the lac operator to inhibit transcription in E. coli. This inhibition can be relieved by adding lactose or isopropyl-β-D-thiogalactopyranoside (IPTG). lac repressor encoded by lacI
   5802..5832    -  promoter       lac promoter: promoter for the E. coli lac operon
   5847..5868    -  protein_bind   CAP binding site: CAP binding activates transcription in the presence of cAMP. E. coli catabolite activator protein
   5881..5973    -  CDS            lacI (fragment): lac repressor; lacI; The lac repressor binds to the lac operator to inhibit transcription in E. coli. This inhibition can be relieved by adding lactose or isopropyl-β-D-thiogalactopyranoside (IPTG).
   6156..6741    -  rep_origin     ori: high-copy-number ColE1/pMB1/pBR322/pUC origin of replication
   6912..7772    -  CDS            AmpR: β-lactamase; bla; confers resistance to ampicillin, carbenicillin, and related antibiotics
   7773..7877    -  promoter       AmpR promoter: bla
>Addgene plasmid #41678 | pcDNA3.1(+)mGAT1-565-CFP-566CT | depositor full sequence | sequence record 55826 | pcDNA3.1(+)mGAT1-565-CFP-566CT sequence 7908 bps
GACGGATCGGGAGATCTCCCGATCCCCTATGGTGCACTCTCAGTACAATCTGCTCTGATGCCGCATAGTT
AAGCCAGTATCTGCTCCCTGCTTGTGTGTTGGAGGTCGCTGAGTAGTGCGCGAGCAAAATTTAAGCTACA
ACAAGGCAAGGCTTGACCGACAATTGCATGAAGAATCTGCTTAGGGTTAGGCGTTTTGCGCTGCTTCGCG
ATGTACGGGCCAGATATACGCGTTGACATTGATTATTGACTAGTTATTAATAGTAATCAATTACGGGGTC
ATTAGTTCATAGCCCATATATGGAGTTCCGCGTTACATAACTTACGGTAAATGGCCCGCCTGGCTGACCG
CCCAACGACCCCCGCCCATTGACGTCAATAATGACGTATGTTCCCATAGTAACGCCAATAGGGACTTTCC
ATTGACGTCAATGGGTGGAGTATTTACGGTAAACTGCCCACTTGGCAGTACATCAAGTGTATCATATGCC
AAGTACGCCCCCTATTGACGTCAATGACGGTAAATGGCCCGCCTGGCATTATGCCCAGTACATGACCTTA
TGGGACTTTCCTACTTGGCAGTACATCTACGTATTAGTCATCGCTATTACCATGGTGATGCGGTTTTGGC
AGTACATCAATGGGCGTGGATAGCGGTTTGACTCACGGGGATTTCCAAGTCTCCACCCCATTGACGTCAA
TGGGAGTTTGTTTTGGCACCAAAATCAACGGGACTTTCCAAAATGTCGTAACAACTCCGCCCCATTGACG
CAAATGGGCGGTAGGCGTGTACGGTGGGAGGTCTATATAAGCAGAGCTCTCTGGCTAACTAGAGAACCCA
CTGCTTACTGGCTTATCGAAATTAATACGACTCACTATAGGGAGACCCAAGCTGGCTAGCGTTTAAACTT
AAGCTTATGGCGACTGACAACAGCAAGGTGGCTGATGGGCAGATCTCTACTGAGGTCAGCGAGGCCCCTG
TGGCCAGCGACAAGCCCAAAACCCTGGTAGTCAAGGTGCAGAAGAAGGCCGGGGACCTCCCTGACCGGGA
CACATGGAAGGGACGCTTCGACTTCCTCATGTCCTGCGTGGGCTATGCCATCGGCCTGGGCAATGTGTGG
AGGTTCCCTTACCTCTGTGGGAAAAACGGTGGCGGGGCCTTCCTAATCCCATATTTCCTGACGCTCATCT
TTGCGGGTGTTCCTCTCTTCCTTTTGGAGTGCTCCCTAGGCCAGTACACCTCCATTGGGGGCCTGGGCGT
ATGGAACTGGGCGCCCATGTTCAAGGGTGTGGCCGTCGCGGCAGCTGTGCTGTCCTTCTGGCTGAACATC
TACTACATCGTCATCATCTCCTGGGCCATCTACTACCTGTACAACTCCTTCACCACGACCCTGCCATGGA
AACAGTGTGACAACCCGTGGAACACTGACCGCTGCTTCTCCAACTACAGCCTGGTCAATACCACCAACAT
GACCAGCGCCGTGGTGGAGTTCTGGGAGCGCAACATGCACCAGATGACAGATGGACTGGACAAGCCAGGA
CAGATCCGCTGTCTGGCCATCACACTGGCCATTGCCTGGGTGCTCGTGTATTTCTGCATCTGGAAGGGTG
TTGGTTGGACTGGAAAGGTGGTCTACTTCTCAGCCACGTACCCCTACATCATGCTTATCATCCTGTTCTT
CCGTGGAGTGACGCTTCCCGGGGCCAAGGAGGGGATCCTCTTCTACATCACACCCAACTTCCGAAAGCTG
TCTGATTCTGAGGTGTGGCTTGACGCCGCCACCCAGATCTTCTTCTCCTACGGGCTGGGCCTGGGGTCCC
TGATTGCTCTGGGAAGCTACAACTCTTTCCACAACAATGTGTACAGGGACTCCATCATCGTTTGCTGCAT
CAACTCCTGCACCAGCATGTTTGCCGGATTCGTCATCTTCTCCATCGTGGGCTTCATGGCTCATGTCACC
AAGAGGTCCATAGCTGATGTGGCAGCCTCAGGCCCGGGGCTGGCATTCTTGGCGTACCCTGAGGCTGTGA
CACAGCTACCCATCTCTCCCCTCTGGGCTATCCTCTTCTTCTCCATGCTGCTGATGCTGGGCATTGACAG
CCAGTTCTGTACCGTGGAGGGCTTCATCACTGCCCTGGTGGACGAGTACCCCAGACTTCTCCGCAATCGC
CGTGAACTCTTCATTGCTGCCGTGTGCATCGTGTCCTACCTGATTGGCCTGTCTAACATCACCCAGGGTG
GCATTTATGTCTTCAAACTGTTTGATTATTACTCTGCCAGCGGCATGAGCTTGCTGTTCCTGGTTTTCTT
CGAGTGTGTCTCCATTTCCTGGTTTTATGGTGTCAACCGGTTCTATGACAACATCCAGGAGATGGTTGGC
TCCAGGCCCTGCATCTGGTGGAAGCTGTGCTGGTCCTTTTTCACACCCATCATTGTGGCGGGCGTGTTTC
TCTTCAGTGCTGTGCAGATGACACCACTCACCATGGGAAGCTATGTTTTCCCCAAGTGGGGCCAGGGCGT
GGGCTGGCTCATGGCTCTGTCCTCCATGGTGCTCATCCCCGGGTACATGGCTTACATGTTCCTCACCCTG
AAGGGCTCCCTGAAGCAGCGTATGGTGAGCAAGGGCGAGGAGCTGTTCACCGGGGTGGTGCCCATCCTGG
TCGAGCTGGACGGCGACGTAAACGGCCACAAGTTCAGCGTGTCCGGCGAGGGCGAGGGCGATGCCACCTA
CGGCAAGCTGACCCTGAAGTTCATCTGCACCACCGGCAAGCTGCCCGTGCCCTGGCCCACCCTCGTGACC
ACCCTGACCTGGGGCGTGCAGTGCTTCAGCCGCTACCCCGACCACATGAAGCAGCACGACTTCTTCAAGT
CCGCCATGCCCGAAGGCTACGTCCAGGAGCGCACCATCTTCTTCAAGGACGACGGCAACTACAAGACCCG
CGCCGAGGTGAAGTTCGAGGGCGACACCCTGGTGAACCGCATCGAGCTGAAGGGCATCGACTTCAAGGAG
GACGGCAACATCCTGGGGCACAAGCTGGAGTACAACTACATCAGCCACAACGTCTATATCACCGCCGACA
AGCAGAAGAACGGCATCAAGGCCAACTTCAAGATCCGCCACAACATCGAGGACGGCAGCGTGCAGCTCGC
CGACCACTACCAGCAGAACACCCCCATCGGCGACGGCCCCGTGCTGCTGCCCAACAACCACTACCTGAGC
ACCCAGTCCAAGCTGAGCAAAGACCCCAACGAGAAGCGCGATCACATGGTCCTGCTGGAGTTCGTGACCG
CCGCCGGGATCACTCTCGGCATGGACGAGCTGTACAAGCTCCAGGTCATGATTCAGCCCAGTGAAGATAT
TGTGCGCCCTGAGAATGGCCCTGAGCAGCCGCAGGCTGGCAGCTCAGCCAGCAAGGAGGCCTACATCTAG
CGAATTCTGCAGATATCCAGCACAGTGGCGGCCGCTCGAGTCTAGAGGGCCCGTTTAAACCCGCTGATCA
GCCTCGACTGTGCCTTCTAGTTGCCAGCCATCTGTTGTTTGCCCCTCCCCCGTGCCTTCCTTGACCCTGG
AAGGTGCCACTCCCACTGTCCTTTCCTAATAAAATGAGGAAATTGCATCGCATTGTCTGAGTAGGTGTCA
TTCTATTCTGGGGGGTGGGGTGGGGCAGGACAGCAAGGGGGAGGATTGGGAAGACAATAGCAGGCATGCT
GGGGATGCGGTGGGCTCTATGGCTTCTGAGGCGGAAAGAACCAGCTGGGGCTCTAGGGGGTATCCCC
[124 nt withheld, positions 3778-3901]
C
[91 nt withheld, positions 3903-3993]
A
[49 nt withheld, positions 3995-4043]
CCTTTGACGTTGGAGTCCACGTTCTTT
[37 nt withheld, positions 4071-4107]
ACCCTATCTCGGTCTATTCTTTTGATTTATAAGGGATTTTGCCGATTTCGGCCTATTGGTTAAAAAATGA
GCTGATTTAACAAAAATTTAACGCGAATTAATTCTGTGGAATGTGTGTCAGTTAGGGTGTGGAAAGTCCC
CAGGCTCCCCAGCAGGCAGAAGTATGCAAAGCATGCATCTCAATTAGTCAGCAACCAGGTGTGGAAAGTC
CCCAGGCTCCCCAGCAGGCAGAAGTATGCAAAGCATGCATCTCAATTAGTCAGCAACCATAGTCCCGCCC
CTAACTCCGCCCATCCCGCCCCTAACTCCGCCCAGTTCCGCCCATTCTCCGCCCCATGGCTGACTAATTT
TTTTTATTTATGCAGAGGCCGAGGCCGCCTCTGCCTCTGAGCTATTCCAGAAGTAGTGAGGAGGCTTTTT
TGGAGGCCTAGGCTTTTGCAAAAAGCTCCCGGGAGCTTGTATATCCATTTTCGGATCTGATCAAGAGACA
GGATGAGGATCGTTTCGCATGATTGAACAAGATGGATTGCACGCAGGTTCTCCGGCCGCTTGGGTGGAGA
GGCTATTCGGCTATGACTGGGCACAACAGACAATCGGCTGCTCTGATGCCGCCGTGTTCCGGCTGTCAGC
GCAGGGGCGCCCGGTTCTTTTTGTCAAGACCGACCTGTCCGGTGCCCTGAATGAACTGCAGGACGAGGCA
GCGCGGCTATCGTGGCTGGCCACGACGGGCGTTCCTTGCGCAGCTGTGCTCGACGTTGTCACTGAAGCGG
GAAGGGACTGGCTGCTATTGGGCGAAGTGCCGGGGCAGGATCTCCTGTCATCTCACCTTGCTCCTGCCGA
GAAAGTATCCATCATGGCTGATGCAATGCGGCGGCTGCATACGCTTGATCCGGCTACCTGCCCATTCGAC
CACCAAGCGAAACATCGCATCGAGCGAGCACGTACTCGGATGGAAGCCGGTCTTGTCGATCAGGATGATC
TGGACGAAGAGCATCAGGGGCTCGCGCCAGCCGAACTGTTCGCCAGGCTCAAGGCGCGCATGCCCGACGG
CGAGGATCTCGTCGTGACCCATGGCGATGCCTGCTTGCCGAATATCATGGTGGAAAATGGCCGCTTTTCT
GGATTCATCGACTGTGGCCGGCTGGGTGTGGCGGACCGCTATCAGGACATAGCGTTGGCTACCCGTGATA
TTGCTGAAGAGCTTGGCGGCGAATGGGCTGACCGCTTCCTCGTGCTTTACGGTATCGCCGCTCCCGATTC
GCAGCGCATCGCCTTCTATCGCCTTCTTGACGAGTTCTTCTGAGCGGGACTCTGGGGTTCGAAATGACCG
ACCAAGCGACGCCCAACCTGCCATCACGAGATTTCGATTCCACCGCCGCCTTCTATGAAAGGTTGGGCTT
CGGAATCGTTTTCCGGGACGCCGGCTGGATGATCCTCCAGCGCGGGGATCTCATGCTGGAGTTCTTCGCC
CACCCCAACTTGTTTATTGCAGCTTATAATGGTTACAAATAAAGCAATAGCATCACAAATTTCACAAATA
AAGCATTTTTTTCACTGCATTCTAGTTGTGGTTTGTCCAAACTCATCAATGTATCTTATCATGTCTGTAT
ACCGTCGACCTCTAGCTAGAGCTTGGCGTAATCATGGTCATAGCTGTTTCCTGTGTGAAATTGTTATCCG
CTCACAATTCCACACAACATACGAGCCGGAAGCATAAAGTGTAAAGCCTGGGGTGCCTAATGAGTGAGCT
AACTCACATTAATTGCGTTGCGCTCACTGCCCGCTTTCCAGTCGGGAAACCTGTCGTGCCAGCTGCATTA
ATGAATCGGCCAACGCGCGGGGAGAGGCGGTTTGCGTATTGGGCGCTCTTCCGCTTCCTCGCTCACTGAC
TCGCTGCGCTCGGTCGTTCGGCTGCGGCGAGCGGTATCAGCTCACTCAAAGGCGGTAATACGGTTATCCA
CAGAATCAGGGGATAACGCAGGAAAGAACATGTGAGCAAAAGGCCAGCAAAAGGCCAGGAACCGTAAAAA
GGCCGCGTTGCTGGCGTTTTTCCATAGGCTCCGCCCCCCTGACGAGCATCACAAAAATCGACGCTCAAGT
CAGAGGTGGCGAAACCCGACAGGACTATAAAGATACCAGGCGTTTCCCCCTGGAAGCTCCCTCGTGCGCT
CTCCTGTTCCGACCCTGCCGCTTACCGGATACCTGTCCGCCTTTCTCCCTTCGGGAAGCGTGGCGCTTTC
TCATAGCTCACGCTGTAGGTATCTCAGTTCGGTGTAGGTCGTTCGCTCCAAGCTGGGCTGTGTGCACGAA
CCCCCCGTTCAGCCCGACCGCTGCGCCTTATCCGGTAACTATCGTCTTGAGTCCAACCCGGTAAGACACG
ACTTATCGCCACTGGCAGCAGCCACTGGTAACAGGATTAGCAGAGCGAGGTATGTAGGCGGTGCTACAGA
GTTCTTGAAGTGGTGGCCTAACTACGGCTACACTAGAAGAACAGTATTTGGTATCTGCGCTCTGCTGAAG
CCAGTTACCTTCGGAAAAAGAGTTGGTAGCTCTTGATCCGGCAAACAAACCACCGCTGGTAGCGGTTTTT
TTGTTTGCAAGCAGCAGATTACGCGCAGAAAAAAAGGATCTCAAGAAGATCCTTTGATCTTTTCTACGGG
GTCTGACGCTCAGTGGAACGAAAACTCACGTTAAGGGATTTTGGTCATGAGATTATCAAAAAGGATCTTC
ACCTAGATCCTTTTAAATTAAAAATGAAGTTTTAAATCAATCTAAAGTATATATGAGTAAACTTGGTCTG
ACAGTTACCAATGCTTAATCAGTGAGGCACCTATCTCAGCGATCTGTCTATTTCGTTCATCCATAGTTGC
CTGACTCCCCGTCGTGTAGATAACTACGATACGGGAGGGCTTACCATCTGGCCCCAGTGCTGCAATGATA
CCGCGAGACCCACGCTCACCGGCTCCAGATTTATCAGCAATAAACCAGCCAGCCGGAAGGGCCGAGCGCA
GAAGTGGTCCTGCAACTTTATCCGCCTCCATCCAGTCTATTAATTGTTGCCGGGAAGCTAGAGTAAGTAG
TTCGCCAGTTAATAGTTTGCGCAACGTTGTTGCCATTGCTACAGGCATCGTGGTGTCACGCTCGTCGTTT
GGTATGGCTTCATTCAGCTCCGGTTCCCAACGATCAAGGCGAGTTACATGATCCCCCATGTTGTGCAAAA
AAGCGGTTAGCTCCTTCGGTCCTCCGATCGTTGTCAGAAGTAAGTTGGCCGCAGTGTTATCACTCATGGT
TATGGCAGCACTGCATAATTCTCTTACTGTCATGCCATCCGTAAGATGCTTTTCTGTGACTGGTGAGTAC
TCAACCAAGTCATTCTGAGAATAGTGTATGCGGCGACCGAGTTGCTCTTGCCCGGCGTCAATACGGGATA
ATACCGCGCCACATAGCAGAACTTTAAAAGTGCTCATCATTGGAAAACGTTCTTCGGGGCGAAAACTCTC
AAGGATCTTACCGCTGTTGAGATCCAGTTCGATGTAACCCACTCGTGCACCCAACTGATCTTCAGCATCT
TTTACTTTCACCAGCGTTTCTGGGTGAGCAAAAACAGGAAGGCAAAATGCCGCAAAAAAGGGAATAAGGG
CGACACGGAAATGTTGAATACTCATACTCTTCCTTTTTCAATATTATTGAAGCATTTATCAGGGTTATTG
TCTCATGAGCGGATACATATTTGAATGTATTTAGAAAAATAAACAAATAGGGGTTCCGCGCACATTTCCC
CGAAAAGTGCCACCTGACGTC
