>Addgene plasmid #41678 | pcDNA3.1(+)mGAT1-565-CFP-566CT | addgene partial sequence | sequence record 58039 | BGH-rev 5'-TAGAAGGCACAGTCGAGG-3'
AACGGGCCCTCTAGACTCGAGCGGCCGCCACTGTGCTGGATATCTGCAGAATTCGCTAGATGTAGGCCTC
CTTGCTGGCTGAGCTGCCAGCCTGCGGCTGCTCAGGGCCATTCTCAGGGCGCACAATATCTTCACTGGGC
TGAATCATGACCTGGAGCTTGTACAGCTCGTCCATGCCGAGAGTGATCCCGGCGGCGGTCACGAACTCCA
GCAGGACCATGTGATCGCGCTTCTCGTTGGGGTCTTTGCTCAGCTTGGACTGGGTGCTCAGGTAGTGGTT
GTTGGGCAGCAGCACGGGGCCGTCGCCGATGGGGGTGTTCTGCTGGTAGTGGTCGGCGAGCTGCACGCTG
CCGTCCTCGATGTTGTGGCGGATCTTGAAGTTGGCCTTGATGCCGTTCTTCTGCTTGTCGGCGGTGATAT
AGACGTTGTGGCTGATGTAGTTGTACTCCAGCTTGTGCCCCAGGATGTTGCCGTCCTCCTTGAAGTCGAT
GCCCTTCAGCTCGATGCGGTTCACCAGGGTGTCGCCCTCGAACTTCACCTCGGCGCGGGTCTTGTAGTTG
CCGTCGTCCTTGAAGAAGATGGTGCGCTCCTGGACGTAGCCTTCGGGCATGGCGGACTTGAAGAAGTCGT
GCTGCTTCATGTGGTCGGGGTAGCGGCTGAAGCACTGCACGCCCCAGGTCAGGGTGGTCACGAGGGTGGG
CCAGGGCACGGGCAGCTTGCCGGTGGTGCAGATGAACTTCAGGGTCAGCTTGCCGTAGGTGGCATCGCCC
TCGCCCTCGCCGGACACGCTGAACTTGTGGCCGTTTACGTCGCCGTCCAGCTCGACCAGGATGGGCACCA
CCCCGGTGAACAGCTCCTCGCCCTTGCTCACCATACGCTGCTTCAGGGAGCCCTTCAGGGTGAGGAACAT
GTAAGCCATGTACCCGGGGATGAGCACCATGGAGGA
