>Addgene plasmid #41678 | pcDNA3.1(+)mGAT1-565-CFP-566CT | addgene partial sequence | sequence record 59455 | EGFP_N
GCTCCTCGCCCTTGCTCACCATACGCTGCTTCAGGGAGCCCTTCAGGGTGAGGAACATGTAAGCCATGTA
CCCGGGGATGAGCACCATGGAGGACAGAGCCATGAGCCAGCCCACGCCCTGGCCCCACTTGGGGAAAACA
TAGCTTCCCATGGTGAGTGGTGTCATCTGCACAGCACTGAAGAGAAACACGCCCGCCACAATGATGGGTG
TGAAAAAGGACCAGCACAGCTTCCACCAGATGCAGGGCCTGGAGCCAACCATCTCCTGGATGTTGTCATA
GAACCGGTTGACACCATAAAACCAGGAAATGGAGACACACTCGAAGAAAACCAGGAACAGCAAGCTCATG
CCGCTGGCAGAGTAATAATCAAACAGTTTGAAGACATAAATGCCACCCTGGGTGATGTTAGACAGGCCAA
TCAGGTAGGACACGATGCACACGGCAGCAATGAAGAGTTCACGGCGATTGCGGAGAAGTCTGGGGTACTC
GTCCACCAGGGCAGTGATGAAGCCCTCCACGGTACAGAACTGGCTGTCAATGCCCAGCATCAGCAGCATG
GAGAAGAAGAGGATAGCCCAGAGGGGAGAGATGGGTAGCTGTGTCACAGCCTCAGGGTACGCCAAGAATG
CCAGCCCCGGGCCTGAGGCTGCCACATCAGCTATGGACCTCTTGGTGACATGAGCCATGAAGCCCACGAT
GGAGAAGATGACGAATCCGGCAAACATGCTGGTGCAGGAGTTGATGCAGCAAACGATGATGGAGTCCCTG
TACACATTGTTGTGGAAAGAGTTGTAGCTTCCCAGAGCAATCAGGGACCCCAGGCCCAGCCCGTAGGAGA
AGAAGATCTGGGTGGCGGCGTCAAGCCACACCTCAGAATCAGACAGCTTTCGGAAGTTGGGTGTGATGTA
GAAGAGGATCCCCTCCTTGGCCCCGGGAAGCGTCACTCC
